>Addgene plasmid #40364 | pBACgus4x/cdc37/LRRK2 1867-2186 | depositor full sequence | sequence record 52041 | pBACgus4x/cdc37/LRRK2 1867-2186 sequence 10230 bps
ATAAATTGCATGACGATTGTCTGGTGGGCCACCTGCTCCATGAGTGCACATTTCTCCTCCACCTCTAGGT
CAATGCACCAAATGACCAGGTAATTGGCTGTCTCCTCGCACACCAGGTGGACGTTGTCTGACAGGTACTT
TTGGCTGTCATCCCAGCGGCGAAGCATGCCAAAGTGCTTGATCTGTTTCTCGTATTTTTCCACGAAGGTC
TTGTGTTTCTGCTCCCTCACCTCCTCTGAGTCCTCCTCCGTCTTCTCGGGCTTGGTATTTACCATGCTCT
TGCTGAAGCCGTCTTTGCTGAGCGTGTCCACGTTCCAGGGCATGCTCTTCTCCTTCTTGCGCATCTCCTC
CAGCTTCTGCTCCCAGCTCCGCTCCTCCTTGCGCAGCTGCTGTGCCTCGGCCTGCAGGCGCTCCAGCTCT
GCCTTGCCGCCCTCGGCCACCTCCAGCTCCTTCAGTTTCCTCTGGCACTCGGCCACCTTGCGCTTGCACT
CGCGGCAGCCCCTGTCCAGTTCCTCCTTCTCCTTCTGGAACTGCTCCATGCGTTCCACCCGGGCCTGATG
CCGCCAGCGGAAGAGACTGGCCGTGTCGATGTTGGGGTGCGTCTCGTCTTCATCATCAGACACCTCAATG
TGGTCCCACACGCTGTAGTCCACCATGGATCTGTGATTGTAAATAAAATGTAATTTACAGTATAGTATTT
TAATTAATATACAAATGATTTGATAATAATTCTTATTTAACTATAATATATTGTGTTGGGTTGAATTAAA
GGTCCCGGCATCCTCAAATGCATAATTTCATAGTCCCCCTTGTTGTAAGTGATGCGTATTTCTGAATCTT
TGTAAAATAGCACACAAGACTCCAACGCGTTTGGCGTTTTATTTTCTTGCTCGACTCTAGTTTATTAGGC
CTCTAGAGATCCGTATTTATAGGTTTTTTTATTACAAAACTGTTACGAAAACAGTAAAATACTTATTTAT
TTGCGAGATGGTTATCATTTTAATTATCTCCATGATCCAATAACCTAGAATAAAGGGCCCGACCTTTAAT
TCAACCCAACACAATATATTATAGTTAAATAAGAATTATTATCAAATCATTTGTATATTAATTAAAATAC
TATACTGTAAATTACATTTTATTTACAATCACAGATCCCCGGGACTAGTAATAAAAGATGTTTATTTTCA
TTAGATGTGTGTGTTGGTTTTTTGTGTCTAGTAATAAAACCTAGAGGATCGATCCCCCGGATCTGATCAT
GGAGATAATTAAAATGATAACCATCTCGCAAATAAATAAGTATTTTACTGTTTTCGTAACAGTTTTGTAA
TAAAAAAACCTATAAATATCGGATCCATGCACCACCATCACCACCATCACCACGAGAACCTTTATTTCCA
AGGAAACATCATGCTCAACAACGATGAGCTCGAATTTGAACAAGCTCCAGAATTCCTGCTCGGCGACGGC
TCTTTCGGCTCCGTATACCGTGCTGCTTATGAAGGCGAAGAAGTCGCCGTAAAGATCTTCAACAAGCACA
CCTCGCTCCGTCTGCTCCGTCAGGAACTGGTCGTTCTGTGTCATCTGCACCATCCGAGCCTCATCTCCCT
GCTGGCCGCTGGCATCCGTCCTCGTATGCTGGTGATGGAGCTGGCATCCAAGGGCTCTCTCGACCGCCTG
CTGCAGCAGGACAAGGCTTCTCTGACCCGTACTCTGCAGCATCGTATCGCTCTGCATGTAGCTGACGGCC
TGCGTTATCTTCATTCTGCAATGATCATTTATCGCGACCTGAAACCTCATAATGTACTGCTGTTTACTCT
GTACCCGAACGCTGCCATCATCGCTAAGATTGCAGACTATGGTATTGCGCAGTACTGCTGCCGCATGGGC
ATTAAAACAAGCGAAGGTACGCCGGGTTTCCGTGCTCCAGAAGTGGCTCGTGGCAACGTTATTTACAACC
AGCAAGCTGACGTTTACTCGTTCGGTCTGCTCCTGTACGATATCCTGACTACCGGCGGCCGTATCGTAGA
AGGTCTGAAGTTCCCTAACGAATTCGACGAACTGGAAATCCAGGGCAAGCTGCCAGACCCGGTTAAAGAA
TACGGTTGCGCTCCGTGGCCGATGGTAGAGAAGCTCATCAAACAGTGCCTTAAAGAAAACCCTCAGGAAC
GTCCAACCTCTGCTCAAGTGTTCGACATCCTTAACAGCGCTGAACTCGTCTGTCTGACTCGCCGTATTCT
CCTGCCTAAGAATGTTATCGTGGAATGTATGGTTGCTACTCACCATAACTCTCGCAACGCTTCCATCTGG
CTCGGCTGTGGCCACACTGACCGTGGTCAGCTCAGCTTCCTGGACCTGAACACTTGATAAGCTTGCGGCC
GCACTCGAGCACCACCACCACCACCACTAACCTAGGTAGCTGAGCGCATGCAAGCTGATCCGGGTTATTA
GTACATTTATTAAGCGCTAGATTCTGTGCGTTGTTGATTTACAGACAATTGTTGTACGTATTTTAATAAT
TCATTAAATTTATAATCTTTAGGGTGGTATGTTAGAGCGAAAATCAAATGATTTTCAGCGTCTTTATATC
TGAATTTAAATATTAAATCCTCAATAGATTTGTAAAATAGGTTTCGATTAGTTTCAAACAAGGGTTGTTT
TTCCGAACCGATGGCTGGACTATCTAATGGATTTTCGCTCAACGCCACAAAACTTGCCAAATCTTGTAGC
AGCAATCTAGCTTTGTCGATATTCGTTTGTGTTTTGTTTTGTAATAAAGGTTCGACGTCGTTCAAAATAT
TATGCGCTTTTGTATTTCTTTCATCACTGTCGTTAGTGTACAATTGACTCGACGTAAACACGTTAAATAG
AGCTTGGACATATTTAACATCGGGCGTGTTAGCTTTATTAGGCCGATTATCGTCGTCGTCCCAACCCTCG
TCGTTAGAAGTTGCTTCCGAAGACGATTTTGCCATAGCCACACGACGCCTATTAATTGTGTCGGCTAACA
CGTCCGCGATCAAATTTGTAGTTGAGCTTTTTGGAATTATTTCTGATTGCGGGCGTTTTTGGGCGGGTTT
CAATCTAACTGTGCCCGATTTTAATTCAGACAACACGTTAGAAAGCGATGGTGCAGGCGGTGGTAACATT
TCAGACGGCAAATCTACTAATGGCGGCGGTGGTGGAGCTGATGATAAATCTACCATCGGTGGAGGCGCAG
GCGGGGCTGGCGGCGGAGGCGGAGGCGGAGGTGGTGGCGGTGATGCAGACGGCGGTTTAGGCTCAAATGT
CTCTTTAGGCAACACAGTCGGCACCTCAACTATTGTACTGGTTTCGGGCGCCGTTTTTGGTTTGACCGGT
CTGAGACGAGTGCGATTTTTTTCGTTTCTAATAGCTTCCAACAATTGTTGTCTGTCGTCTAAAGGTGCAG
CGGGTTGAGGTTCCGTCGGCATTGGTGGAGCGGGCGGCAATTCAGACATCGATGGTGGTGGTGGTGGTGG
AGGCGCTGGAATGTTAGGCACGGGAGAAGGTGGTGGCGGCGGTGCCGCCGGTATAATTTGTTCTGGTTTA
GTTTGTTCGCGCACGATTGTGGGCACCGGCGCAGGCGCCGCTGGCTGCACAACGGAAGGTCGTCTGCTTC
GAGGCAGCGCTTGGGGTGGTGGCAATTCAATATTATAATTGGAATACAAATCGTAAAAATCTGCTATAAG
CATTGTAATTTCGCTATCGTTTACCGTGCCGATATTTAACAACCGCTCAATGTAAGCAATTGTATTGTAA
AGAGATTGTCTCAAGCTCGGATCGATCCCGCACGCCGATAACAAGCCTTTTCATTTTTACTACAGCATTG
TAGTGGCGAGACACTTCGCTGTCGTCGAGGTTTAAACGCTTCCTCGCTCACTGACTCGCTGCGCTCGGTC
GTTCGGCTGCGGCGAGCGGTATCAGCTCACTCAAAGGCGGTAATACGGTTATCCACAGAATCAGGGGATA
ACGCAGGAAAGAACATGTGAGCAAAAGGCCAGCAAAAGGCCAGGAACCGTAAAAAGGCCGCGTTGCTGGC
GTTTTTCCATAGGCTCCGCCCCCCTGACGAGCATCACAAAAATCGACGCTCAAGTCAGAGGTGGCGAAAC
CCGACAGGACTATAAAGATACCAGGCGTTTCCCCCTGGAAGCTCCCTCGTGCGCTCTCCTGTTCCGACCC
TGCCGCTTACCGGATACCTGTCCGCCTTTCTCCCTTCGGGAAGCGTGGCGCTTTCTCATAGCTCACGCTG
TAGGTATCTCAGTTCGGTGTAGGTCGTTCGCTCCAAGCTGGGCTGTGTGCACGAACCCCCCGTTCAGCCC
GACCGCTGCGCCTTATCCGGTAACTATCGTCTTGAGTCCAACCCGGTAAGACACGACTTATCGCCACTGG
CAGCAGCCACTGGTAACAGGATTAGCAGAGCGAGGTATGTAGGCGGTGCTACAGAGTTCTTGAAGTGGTG
GCCTAACTACGGCTACACTAGAAGGACAGTATTTGGTATCTGCGCTCTGCTGAAGCCAGTTACCTTCGGA
AAAAGAGTTGGTAGCTCTTGATCCGGCAAACAAACCACCGCTGGTAGCGGTGGTTTTTTTGTTTGCAAGC
AGCAGATTACGCGCAGAAAAAAAGGATCTCAAGAAGATCCTTTGATCTTTTCTACGGGGTCTGACGCTCA
GTGGAACGAAAACTCACGTTAAGGGATTTTGGTCATGAGATTATCAAAAAGGATCTTCACCTAGATCCTT
TTAAATTAAAAATGAAGTTTTAAATCAATCTAAAGTATATATGAGTAAACTTGGTCTGACAGTTACCAAT
GCTTAATCAGTGAGGCACCTATCTCAGCGATCTGTCTATTTCGTTCATCCATAGTTGCCTGACTCCCCGT
CGTGTAGATAACTACGATACGGGAGGGCTTACCATCTGGCCCCAGTGCTGCAATGATACCGCGAGACCCA
CGCTCACCGGCTCCAGATTTATCAGCAATAAACCAGCCAGCCGGAAGGGCCGAGCGCAGAAGTGGTCCTG
CAACTTTATCCGCCTCCATCCAGTCTATTAATTGTTGCCGGGAAGCTAGAGTAAGTAGTTCGCCAGTTAA
TAGTTTGCGCAACGTTGTTGCCATTGCTACAGGCATCGTGGTGTCACGCTCGTCGTTTGGTATGGCTTCA
TTCAGCTCCGGTTCCCAACGATCAAGGCGAGTTACATGATCCCCCATGTTGTGCAAAAAAGCGGTTAGCT
CCTTCGGTCCTCCGATCGTTGTCAGAAGTAAGTTGGCCGCAGTGTTATCACTCATGGTTATGGCAGCACT
GCATAATTCTCTTACTGTCATGCCATCCGTAAGATGCTTTTCTGTGACTGGTGAGTACTCAACCAAGTCA
TTCTGAGAATAGTGTATGCGGCGACCGAGTTGCTCTTGCCCGGCGTCAATACGGGATAATACCGCGCCAC
ATAGCAGAACTTTAAAAGTGCTCATCATTGGAAAACGTTCTTCGGGGCGAAAACTCTCAAGGATCTTACC
GCTGTTGAGATCCAGTTCGATGTAACCCACTCGTGCACCCAACTGATCTTCAGCATCTTTTACTTTCACC
AGCGTTTCTGGGTGAGCAAAAACAGGAAGGCAAAATGCCGCAAAAAAGGGAATAAGGGCGACACGGAAAT
GTTGAATACTCATACTCTTCCTTTTTCAATATTATTGAAGCATTTATCAGGGTTATTGTCTCATGAGCGG
ATACATATTTGAATGTATTTAGAAAAATAAACAAATAGGGGTTCCGCGCACATTTCCCCGAAAAGTGCCA
CCTG
[124 nt withheld, positions 5815-5938]
C
[91 nt withheld, positions 5940-6030]
A
[49 nt withheld, positions 6032-6080]
CCTTTGACGTTGGAGTCCACGTTCTTT
[37 nt withheld, positions 6108-6144]
ACCCTATCTCGGTCTATTCTTTTGATTTATAAGGGATTTTGCCGATTTCGGCCTATTGGTTAAAAAATGA
GCTGATTTAACAAAAATTTAACGCGAATTTTAACAAAATATTAACGTTTACAATTTCCCATTCGCCATTC
AGGCTGCGCAACTGTTGGGAAGGGCGATCGGTGCGGGCCTCTTCGCTATTACGCCAGGAACGGCTCCGCC
CACTATTAATGAAATTAAAAATTCCAATTTTAAAAAACGCAGCAAGAGAAACATTTGTATGAAAGAATGC
GTAGAAGGAAAGAAAAATGTCGTCGACATGCTGAACAACAAGATTAATATGCCTCCGTGTATAAAAAAAA
TATTGAACGATTTGAAAGAAAACAATGTACCGCGCGGCGGTATGTACAGGAAGAGGTTTATACTAAACTG
TTACATTGCAAACGTGGTTTCGTGTGCCAAGTGTGAAAACCGATGTTTAATCAAGGCTCTGACGCATTTC
TACAACCACGACTCCAAGTGTGTGGGTGAAGTCATGCATCTTTTAATCAAATCCCAAGATGTGTATAAAC
CACCAAACTGCCAAAAAATGAAAACTGTCGACAAGCTCTGTCCGTTTGCTGGCAACTGCAAGGGTCTCAA
TCCTATTTGTAATTATTGAATAATAAAACAATTATAAATGCTAAATTTGTTTTTTATTAACGATACAAAC
CAAACGCAACAAGAACATTTGTAGTATTATCTATAATTGAAAACGCGTAGTTATAATCGCTGAGGTAATA
TTTAAAATCATTTTCAAATGATTCACAGTTAATTTGCGACAATATAATTTTATTTTCACATAAACTAGAC
GCCTTGTCGTCTTCTTCTTCGTATTCCTTCTCTTTTTCATTTTTCTCTTCATAAAAATTAACATAGTTAT
TATCGTATCCATATATGTATCTATCGTATAGAGTAAATTTTTTGTTGTCATAAATATATATGTCTTTTTT
AATGGGGTGTATAGTACCGCTGCGCATAGTTTTTCTGTAATTTACAACAGTGCTATTTTCTGGTAGTTCT
TCGGAGTGTGTTGCTTTAATTATTAAATTTATATAATCAATGAATTTGGGATCGTCGGTTTTGTACAATA
TGTTGCCGGCATAGTACGCAGCTTCTTCTAGTTCAATTACACCATTTTTTAGCAGCACCGGATTAACATA
ACTTTCCAAAATGTTGTACGAACCGTTAAACAAAAACAGTTCACCTCCCTTTTCTATACTATTGTCTGCG
AGCAGTTGTTTGTTGTTAAAAATAACAGCCATTGTAATGAGACGCACAAACTAATATCACAAACTGGAAA
TGTCTATCAATATATAGTTGCTGATCAGATCCTCATTGTTTGCCTCCCTGCTGCGGTTTTTCACCGAAGT
TCATGCCAGTCCAGCGTTTTTGCAGCAGAAAAGCCGCCGACTTCGGTTTGCGGTCGCGAGTGAAGATCCC
TTTCTTGTTACCGCCAACGCGCAATATGCCTTGCGAGGTCGCAAAATCGGCGAAATTCCATACCTGTTCA
CCGACGACGGCGCTGACGCGATCAAAGACGCGGTGATACATATCCAGCCATGCACACTGATACTCTTCAC
TCCACATGTCGGTGTACATTGAGTGCAGCCCGGCTAACGTATCCACGCCGTATTCGGTGATGATAATCGG
CTGATGCAGTTTCTCCTGCCAGGCCAGAAGTTCTTTTTCCAGTACCTTCTCTGCCGTTTCCAAATCGCCG
CTTTGGACATACCATCCGTAATAACGGTTCAGGCACAGCACATCAAAGAGATCGCTGATGGTATCGGTGT
GAGCGTCGCAGAACATTACATTGACGCAGGTGATCGGACGCGTCGGGTCGAGTTTACGCGTTGCTTCCGC
CAGTGGCGCGAAATATTCCCGTGCACCTTGCGGACGGGTATCCGGTTCGTTGGCAATACTCCACATCACC
ACGCTTGGGTGGTTTTTGTCACGCGCTATCAGCTCTTTAATCGCCTGTAAGTGCGCTTGCTGAGTTTCCC
CGTTGACTGCCTCTTCGCTGTACAGTTCTTTCGGCTTGTTGCCCGCTTCGAAACCAATGCCTAAAGAGAG
CGAAAAGCCGACAGCAGCAGTTTCATCAATCACCACGATGCCATGTTCATCTGCCCAGTCGAGCATCTCT
TCAGCGTAAGGGTAATGCGAGGTACGGTAGGAGTTGGCCCCAATCCAGTCCATTAATGCGTGGTCGTGCA
CCATCAGCACGTTATCGAATCCTTTGCCACGTAAGTCCGCATCTTCATGACGACCAAAGCCAGTAAAGTA
GAACGGTTTGTGGTTAATCAGGAACTGTTGGCCCTTCACTGCCACTGACCGGATGCCGACGCGAAGCGGG
TAGATATCACACTCTGTCTGGCTTTTGGCTGTGACGCACAGTTCATAGAGATAACCTTCACCCGGTTGCC
AGAGGTGCGGATTCACCACTTGCAAAGTCCCGCTAGTGCCTTGTCCAGTTGCAACCACCTGTTGATCCGC
ATCACGCAGTTCAACGCTGACATCACCATTGGCCACCACCTGCCAGTCAACAGACGCGTGGTTACAGTCT
TGCGCGACATGCGTCACCACGGTGATATCGTCCACCCAGGTGTTCGGCGTGGTGTAGAGCATTACGCTGC
GATGGATTCCGGCATAGTTAAAGAAATCATGGAAGTAAGACTGCTTTTTCTTGCCGTTTTCGTCGGTAAT
CACCATTCCCGGCGGGATAGTCTGCCAGTTCAGTTCGTTGTTCACACAAACGGTGATACGTACACTTTTC
CCGGCAATAACATACGGCGTGACATCGGCTTCAAATGGCGTATAGCCGCCCTGATGCTCCATCACTTCCT
GATTATTGACCCACACTTTGCCGTAATGAGTGACCGCATCGAAACGCAGCACGATACGCTGGCCTGCCCA
ACCTTTCGGTATAAAGACTTCGCGCTGATACCAGACGTTGCCCGCATAATTACGAATATCTGCATCGGCG
AACTGATCGTTAAAACTGCCTGGCACAGCAATTGCCCGGCTTTCTTGTAACGCGCTTTCCCACCAACGCT
GATCAATTCCACAGTTTTCGCGATCCAGACTGAATGCCCACAGGCCGTCGAGTTTTTTGATTTCACGGGT
TGGGGTTTCTACAGGACGGACCATATTTATAGGTGTAATTTATGTAGCTGTAATTTTTACCTTATTAATA
TTTTTTACGCTTTGCATTCGACGACTGAACTCCCAAATATATGTTTAACTCGTCTTGGTCGTTTGAATTT
TTGTTGCTGTGTTTCCTAATATTTTCCATCACCTTAAATATGTTATTGTAATCCTCAATGTTGAACTTGC
AATTGGACACGGCATAGTTTTCCATAGTCGTGTAAAACATGGTATTGGCTGCATTGTAATACATCCGACT
GAGCGGGTACGGATCTATGTGTTTGAGCAGCCTGTTCAAAAACTCTGCATCGTCGCAAAACGGAATTTCG
TCGACAGATCGTAACCACACAAAAAACCAACACACAGTTCTAATGAAAATAAAGAACTTTTATTATCCTC
AGGTCTAGCTGGAATTCTTATCAGGTTTCAGGCTCGGGCACACTGACATCCTTCTCATCGCCCGTCTTGG
GAACAGCTTCCAGTAATGGGTCCCCAGGACCTGCCTCCTCTCCCTCCTTGGCCTCGCTGGCCTTAGAGTT
GGGGACCCAGAGGCCAGAGTCAATGCAGCGCTGCATGTGGTACTTTGCGTCGGTGGGGTCCATCTTGCTG
ATGGCGTCCTGCAGCATCTGCACGTCCTTCACATCGAAGCACTTCTGGAGTTCCTCAGGGAGGGACTCGT
AGACCTCGACGGGGTCCAGGCCGCCGGGGCCGAGCCGCTTCTTGCGCTCCTCCTCCTCGTACTCCTTCAT
GGCCTTCTCGATGCGCAGCTTGGCACGGCCCCGCACACGCTCCTTGAAGGCTTCCAGCTCGTCGTTGAAG
CCCTCCATGTACTGGCGATCGGCTGTCTTAATCTTAGTGAAGAACTGCCGGAAGCAGGCCCGGGGGTCCA
CCTTTAGGCTCTTGGCCAGCTCCAGG
Features (pLannotate 1.2.2; 21 found; start..end, strand, type, name):
    665..774     -  promoter       p10 promoter: baculovirus promoter for expression in insect cells
    764..871     -  CDS            P26 (fragment): POXIN_NPVOP - Protein inferred from homology: Swiss-Prot protein existence level 3. Nuclease that cleaves host 2',3'-cGAMP. From Orgyia pseudotsugata multicapsid polyhedrosis virus (OpMNPV).
    925..1016    -  promoter       polyhedrin promoter: polh from Autographa californica; promoter for the baculovirus polyhedrin gene
   1041..1150    +  promoter       p10 promoter: baculovirus promoter for expression in insect cells
   1170..1217    +  polyA_signal   poly(A) signal: synthetic polyadenylation signal
   1256..1347    +  promoter       polyhedrin promoter: polh from Autographa californica; promoter for the baculovirus polyhedrin gene
   1405..2364    +  CDS            LRRK2 (fragment): LRRK2_HUMAN - Also known as PARK8. Experimental evidence at protein level: Swiss-Prot protein existence level 1. Serine/threonine-protein kinase which phosphorylates a broad range of proteins involved in multiple processes such as neuronal plasticity, autophagy, and vesicle trafficking (PubMed:20949042, PubMed:22012985, PubMed:26824392, PubMed:29125462, PubMed:28720718, PubMed:29127255, PubMed:30398148, PubMed:29212815, PubMed:30635421, PubMed:21850687, PubMed:23395371, PubMed:17114044, PubMed:24687852, PubMed:26014385, PubMed:25201882). Is a key regulator of RAB GTPases by regulating the GTP/
   2390..2407    +  CDS            9xHis (fragment): 9xHis affinity tag
   2444..3801    +  misc_recomb    baculovirus recombination region (ORF1629): contains part of ORF1629
   3799..3876    -  CDS            P61 (fragment): P78_NPVAC - Experimental evidence at protein level: Swiss-Prot protein existence level 1. Plays a role in the transport of the nucleocapsids from the cytoplasm toward the host nucleus together with the host actin- polymerizing Arp2/3 complex. From Autographa californica nuclear polyhedrosis virus (AcMNPV).
   4064..4652    -  rep_origin     ori: high-copy-number ColE1/pMB1/pBR322/pUC origin of replication
   4823..5683    -  CDS            AmpR: β-lactamase; bla; confers resistance to ampicillin, carbenicillin, and related antibiotics
   5684..5788    -  promoter       AmpR promoter: bla
   5815..6270    +  rep_origin     f1 ori (sequence partly withheld): f1 bacteriophage origin of replication; arrow indicates direction of (+) strand synthesis
   6275..6341    -  CDS            lacZα (fragment): LacZα fragment of β-galactosidase; lacZ fragment
   6669..6793    +  CDS            lef2: baculovirus late expression factor 2
   6831..7436    +  CDS            ORF603: baculovirus ORF603 protein
   7507..9312    -  CDS            GUS: β-glucuronidase; uidA (or gusA) from E. coli
   9327..9642    -  promoter       p6.9 promoter: Autographa californica p6.9; baculovirus late basic protein promoter
   9660..9708    -  polyA_signal   poly(A) signal: synthetic polyadenylation signal
   9753..656     -  CDS            CDC37 (across the origin): CDC37_HUMAN - Also known as CDC37A. Experimental evidence at protein level: Swiss-Prot protein existence level 1. Co-chaperone that binds to numerous kinases and promotes their interaction with the Hsp90 complex, resulting in stabilization and promotion of their activity (PubMed:8666233). Inhibits HSP90AA1 ATPase activity (PubMed:23569206). From Homo sapiens (Human).
