[The description below was written by a language model from this plasmid's Addgene catalogue record and pLannotate feature annotations shown in this document.]
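Description:
pBACgus4x/cdc37/LRRK2 1867-2186 is a baculovirus transfer plasmid built on a cdc37-bearing derivative of Novagen's multi-promoter pBACgus4x backbone. It is designed to generate recombinant baculovirus for co-expressing a fragment of human LRRK2 with the kinase co-chaperone CDC37 in insect cells. In bacteria it is maintained as a high-copy plasmid through a ColE1/pUC-type origin and selected with ampicillin via the β-lactamase gene. An f1 origin and a remnant of lacZα are also present. The expression region is flanked by baculoviral sequences (lef2/ORF603 on one side and the ORF1629 recombination region on the other), which mediate homologous recombination with viral DNA to move the cassettes into the polyhedrin locus.

The backbone carries four very late promoters, two p10 and two polyhedrin, arranged in divergent pairs. One polyhedrin promoter drives the wild-type LRRK2 segment covering residues 1867–2186, which the catalogue describes as carrying an N-terminal His tag with a TEV protease site. The feature table also detects a short His-tag fragment just downstream of the insert, and the record does not say whether this is in frame with the LRRK2 fragment. On the opposite strand, full-length human CDC37 lies immediately downstream of a p10 promoter and is followed by a synthetic poly(A) signal. CDC37 helps recruit kinases to Hsp90, so its co-expression is presumably meant to improve folding and stability of the LRRK2 fragment, although the depositor notes only that it is co-expressed. A separate p6.9 late promoter drives E. coli β-glucuronidase (GUS), giving a reporter for identifying recombinant virus. The design points to producing an affinity-purifiable LRRK2 fragment for biochemical or structural work related to Parkinson's disease, though the record states no specific application.
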