Addgene plasmid #40364: pBACgus4x/cdc37/LRRK2 1867-2186
Depositing lab: Michael J Fox Foundation MJFF. Depositing organization: Michael J Fox Foundation.
Backbone
  Vector backbone: pBACgus4x/cdc37
  Backbone manufacturer: Novagen
  Vector type: Baculovirus
Growth in bacteria
  Bacterial resistance: Ampicillin, 100 μg/mL
  Growth temperature: 37°C
  Growth strain: Top10
  Copy number: High Copy
Gene/Insert
  Gene/Insert name: LRRK2
  Species: H. sapiens (human)
  Mutation: WT aa1867-2186
  Entrez Gene: LRRK2 (a.k.a. AURA17, DARDARIN, PARK8, RIPK7, ROCO2)
  Promoter: polH
  Tag / fusion protein: HisTev (N terminal on insert)
  Cloning method: Restriction Enzyme; 5′ cloning site BamHI (destroyed during cloning); 3′ cloning site HindIII (destroyed during cloning)
  Sequencing primers: 5′ DSP2466For:GAATTTCGTCGACAGATC; 3′ DSP2466Rev:AATAACCCGGATCAGCTT
Terms and licenses: Academic/Nonprofit Terms; Industry Terms
Depositor comments: Co-expresses cdc37
How to cite: pBACgus4x/cdc37/LRRK2 1867-2186 was a gift from Michael J Fox Foundation MJFF (Addgene plasmid # 40364 ; http://n2t.net/addgene:40364 ; RRID:Addgene_40364)
