>Addgene plasmid #40364 | pBACgus4x/cdc37/LRRK2 1867-2186 | addgene partial sequence | sequence record 52935 | DSP2466Rev 5'-AATAACCCGGATCAGCTT-3'
GTGGTGGTGGTGGTGGTGCTCGAGTGCGGCCGCAAGCTTATCAAGTGTTCAGGTCCAGGAAGCTGAGCTG
ACCACGGTCAGTGTGGCCACAGCCGAGCCAGATGGAAGCGTTGCGAGAGTTATGGTGAGTAGCAACCATA
CATTCCACGATAACATTCTTAGGCAGGAGAATACGGCGAGTCAGACAGACGAGTTCAGCGCTGTTAAGGA
TGTCGAACACTTGAGCAGAGGTTGGACGTTCCTGAGGGTTTTCTTTAAGGCACTGTTTGATGAGCTTCTC
TACCATCGGCCACGGAGCGCAACCGTATTCTTTAACCGGGTCTGGCAGCTTGCCCTGGATTTCCAGTTCG
TCGAATTCGTTAGGGAACTTCAGACCTTCTACGATACGGCCGCCGGTAGTCAGGATATCGTACAGGAGCA
GACCGAACGAGTAAACGTCAGCTTGCTGGTTGTAAATAACGTTGCCACGAGCCACTTCTGGAGCACGGAA
ACCCGGCGTACCTTCGCTTGTTTTAATGCCCATGCGGCAGCAGTACTGCGCAATACCATAGTCTGCAATC
TTAGCGATGATGGCAGCGTTCGGGTACAGAGTAAACAGCAGTACATTATGAGGTTTCAGGTCGCGATAAA
TGATCATTGCAGAATGAAGATAACGCAGGCCGTCAGCTACATGCAGAGCGATACGATGCTGCAGAGTACG
GGTCAGAGAAGCCTTGTCCTGCTGCAGCAGGCGGTCGAGAGAGCCCTTGGATGCCAGCTCCATCACCAGC
ATACGAGGACGGATGCCAGCGGCCAGCAGGGAGATGAGGCTCGGATGGTGCAGATGACACAGAACGACCA
GTTCCTGACGGAGCAGACGGAGCGAGGTGTGCTTGTTGAAGATCTTTACGGCGACTTCTTCGCCTTCATA
AGCAGCACGGTA
