>Addgene plasmid #40364 | pBACgus4x/cdc37/LRRK2 1867-2186 | addgene partial sequence | sequence record 52936 | DSP2466For 5'-GAATTTCGTCGACAGATC-3'
AAATAAAGAACTTTTATTATCCTCAGGTCTAGCTGGAATTCTTATCAGGTTTCAGGCTCGGGCACACTGA
CATCCTTCTCATCGCCCGTCTTGGGAACAGCTTCCAGTAATGGGTCCCCAGGACCTGCCTCCTCTCCCTC
CTTGGCCTCGCTGGCCTTAGAGTTGGGGACCCAGAGGCCAGAGTCAATGCAGCGCTGCATGTGGTACTTT
GCGTCGGTGGGGTCCATCTTGCTGATGGCGTCCTGCAGCATCTGCACGTCCTTCACATCGAAGCACTTCT
GGAGTTCCTCAGGGAGGGACTCGTAGACCTCGACGGGGTCCAGGCCGCCGGGGCCGAGCCGCTTCTTGCG
CTCCTCCTCCTCGTACTCCTTCATGGCCTTCTCGATGCGCAGCTTGGCACGGCCCCGCACACGCTCCTTG
AAGGCTTCCAGCTCGTCGTTGAAGCCCTCCATGTACTGGCGATCGGCTGTCTTAATCTTAGTGAAGAACT
GCCGGAAGCAGGCCCGGGGGTCCACCTTTAGGCTCTTGGCCAGCTCCAGGATAAATTGCATGACGATTGT
CTGGTGGGCCACCTGCTCCATGAGTGCACATTTCTCCTCCACCTCTAGGTCAATGCACCAAATGACCAGG
TAATTGGCTGTCTCCTCGCACACCAGGTGGACGTTGTCTGACAGGTACTTTTGGCTGTCATCCCAGCGGC
GAAGCATGCCAAAGTGCTTGATCTGTTTCTCGTATTTTTCCACGAAGGTCTTGTGTTTCTGCTCCCTCAC
CTCCTCTGAGTCCTCCTCCGTCTTCTCGGGCTTGGTATTTACCATGCTCTTGCTGAAGCCGTCTTTGCTG
AGCGTGTCCACGTTCCAGGGCATGCTCTTC
